Addgene plasmid #44754: PRS303-240xtetO
Depositing lab: Narendra Maheshri. Depositing organization: Massachusetts Institute of Technology. Publication: Harnessing mutagenic homologous recombination for targeted mutagenesis in vivo by TaGTEAM. Finney-Manchester SP, Maheshri N. Nucleic Acids Res. 2013 Mar 7. 10.1093/nar/gkt150 PubMed 23470991.
Backbone
  Vector backbone: PRS303
  Backbone size w/o insert (bp): 4800
  Total vector size (bp): 13997
  Vector type: Yeast Expression
  Selectable markers: HIS3
Growth in bacteria
  Bacterial resistance: Ampicillin, 100 μg/mL
  Growth temperature: 37°C
  Growth strain: Top10
  Copy number: High Copy
Gene/Insert
  Gene/Insert name: 240x tetO array and CHRI homology
  Insert size (bp): 9617
  Cloning method: Restriction Enzyme; 5′ cloning site NotI (not destroyed); 3′ cloning site XhoI (not destroyed)
  Sequencing primers: 5′ M13 forward; 3′ M13 reverse
Resource information
  A portion of this plasmid was derived from a plasmid made by: David Sherratt, Professor, Department of Biochemistry, University of Oxford
Terms and licenses: Academic/Nonprofit Terms; Industry Terms: Not Available to Industry
Depositor comments: Addgene sequencing found plasmid to be lacking 11 tetO repeats, it is not know how this may impact plasmid function.
How to cite: PRS303-240xtetO was a gift from Narendra Maheshri (Addgene plasmid # 44754 ; http://n2t.net/addgene:44754 ; RRID:Addgene_44754)
