[The description below was written by a language model from this plasmid's Addgene catalogue record.]
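Description:
PRS303-240xtetO is a yeast integrating plasmid built on the pRS303 backbone. It is listed as a yeast expression vector with a total size of about 14 kb, of which roughly 9.6 kb is insert. The pRS303 family has no yeast replication origin, so stable maintenance in Saccharomyces cerevisiae depends on integration into the genome, with transformants selected by HIS3 prototrophy in a his3 host. In E. coli the plasmid is maintained at high copy under ampicillin selection. No feature table is supplied, so details such as the bacterial origin and the exact layout of elements cannot be confirmed from the record.

The payload, cloned between NotI and XhoI sites that both remain intact, is an array of nominally 240 tet operator (tetO) repeats together with a segment of homology to chromosome I. The homology presumably directs integration of the array to a chromosome I locus by homologous recombination. tetO repeats are binding sites for the Tet repressor, so an integrated array recruits many copies of any TetR fusion protein to a defined genomic position. The associated publication describes TaGTEAM, a method for targeted in vivo mutagenesis that harnesses mutagenic homologous recombination, which suggests the array serves as the targeting site for that system. The TetR fusion itself is not part of this plasmid. No promoter or expressed gene other than the selectable markers is recorded.

Repository sequencing found the plasmid to be missing 11 tetO repeats, and the effect on function is unknown. Part of the plasmid was derived from one made by another laboratory.
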