>Addgene plasmid #44754 | PRS303-240xtetO | depositor full sequence | sequence record 64798 | PRS303-240xtetO sequence 14000 bps
TCGCGCGTTTCGGTGATGACGGTGAAAACCTCTGACACATGCAGCTCCCGGAGACGGTCACAGCTTGTCT
GTAAGCGGATGCCGGGAGCAGACAAGCCCGTCAGGGCGCGTCAGCGGGTGTTGGCGGGTGTCGGGGCTGG
CTTAACTATGCGGCATCAGAGCAGATTGTACTGAGAGTGCACCATAATTCCGTTTTAAGAGCTTGGTGAG
CGCTAGGAGTCACTGCCAGGTATCGTTTGAACACGGCATTAGTCAGGGAAGTCATAACACAGTCCTTTCC
CGCAATTTTCTTTTTCTATTACTCTTGGCCTCCTCTAGTACACTCTATATTTTTTTATGCCTCGGTAATG
ATTTTCATTTTTTTTTTTCCACCTAGCGGATGACTCTTTTTTTTTCTTAGCGATTGGCATTATCACATAA
TGAATTATACATTATATAAAGTAATGTGATTTCTTCGAAGAATATACTAAAAAATGAGCAGGCAAGATAA
ACGAAGGCAAAGATGACAGAGCAGAAAGCCCTAGTAAAGCGTATTACAAATGAAACCAAGATTCAGATTG
CGATCTCTTTAAAGGGTGGTCCCCTAGCGATAGAGCACTCGATCTTCCCAGAAAAAGAGGCAGAAGCAGT
AGCAGAACAGGCCACACAATCGCAAGTGATTAACGTCCACACAGGTATAGGGTTTCTGGACCATATGATA
CATGCTCTGGCCAAGCATTCCGGCTGGTCGCTAATCGTTGAGTGCATTGGTGACTTACACATAGACGACC
ATCACACCACTGAAGACTGCGGGATTGCTCTCGGTCAAGCTTTTAAAGAGGCCCTAGGGGCCGTGCGTGG
AGTAAAAAGGTTTGGATCAGGATTTGCGCCTTTGGATGAGGCACTTTCCAGAGCGGTGGTAGATCTTTCG
AACAGGCCGTACGCAGTTGTCGAACTTGGTTTGCAAAGGGAGAAAGTAGGAGATCTCTCTTGCGAGATGA
TCCCGCATTTTCTTGAAAGCTTTGCAGAGGCTAGCAGAATTACCCTCCACGTTGATTGTCTGCGAGGCAA
GAATGATCATCACCGTAGTGAGAGTGCGTTCAAGGCTCTTGCGGTTGCCATAAGAGAAGCCACCTCGCCC
AATGGTACCAACGATGTTCCCTCCACCAAAGGTGTTCTTATGTAGTGACACCGATTATTTAAAGCTGCAG
CATACGATATATATACATGTGTATATATGTATACCTATGAATGTCAGTAAGTATGTATACGAACAGTATG
ATACTGAAGATGACAAGGTAATGCATCATTCTATACGTGTCATTCTGAACGAGGCGCGCTTTCCTTTTTT
CTTTTTGCTTTTTCTTTTTTTTTCTCTTGAACTCGACGGATCATATGCGGTGTGAAATACCGCACAGATG
CGTAAGGAGAAAATACCGCATCAGGAAATTGTAAACGTTAATATTTTGTTAAAATTCGCGTTAAATTTTT
GTTAAATCAGCTCATTTTTTAACCAATAGGCCGAAATCGGCAAAATCCCTTATAAATCAAAAGAATAGAC
CGAGATAGGGT
[37 nt withheld, positions 1552-1588]
AAAGAACGTGGACTCCAACGTCAAAGG
[49 nt withheld, positions 1616-1664]
T
[91 nt withheld, positions 1666-1756]
G
[124 nt withheld, positions 1758-1881]
CGCGCCATTCGCCATTCAGGCTGCGCAACTGTTGGGAAGGGCGATCGGTGCGGGCCTCTTCGCTATTACG
CCAGCTGGCGAAGGGGGGATGTGCTGCAAGGCGATTAAGTTGGGTAACGCCAGGGTTTTCCCAGTCACGA
CGTTGTAAAACGACGGCCAGTGAATTGTAATACGACTCACTATAGGGCGAATTGGAGCTCCACCGCGGTG
GCGGCCGCTTTCAAGTAGTTCACAAAGAGACTCAAACTGAGATCATGGAGACGTCGGCAAGCAATTGATT
GTTAGTTGTTATCAAAACTCATTAGCTTCGGTAAAACTACATAGATTGAAAATCAGTAGTAACATACAAC
GTCGTTTGCATGGGGTTACAAACCGACCAACCTGATGCTTTCAAAGATTCTTTACTTACTGGTTCACAGT
GGCCAAGAAGCATATAAATCTGTACTTTGCAGTAAAAAACAGATGATATTGCTCATTCCCAGCGATTGGG
CGCGCCATTTTGACATATACTGATATGGACCTCTTGTTTCGTATAAATCGCTATTTATTTCCCCAGATAA
CTAAAGAAAATCCTTCAACCCAGCGTTCTATATTACTATATTCTCAACCCGCCGTTTTCCTGCTGTGCGA
TAATTCTCATTCAATACTACCATTTCAAACCTAGAAAAGGGTGTCTTTATTAAAACTGTAAGAAAATTTT
ATCATGAACTCTGATGAAAAGTCTTCGGAAGATCAACTTTTTGATTTTTCAAAAATGAAAGAAACTGTTG
TCTCCATTTATGGCCTCATATCTGAATCTAGAGTACGTCCGTCTCTCTATCACTGATAGGGATTGCTAGA
TTTCTCTATCACTGATAGGGACACGTCGCCCTCTCTATCACTGATAGGGATGGCCGGCCGTGCTAGAGGG
GCGGTGCTTCTCTATCACTGATAGGGACTTTCACTCTTCTCTATCACTGATAGGGATGATCAACGTTCTC
TATCACTGATAGGGATCCCCACTCTTGCTAGAGTGGTCTCACCTCTCTATCACTGACAGGGACCTCTCTT
CCTCTCTATCACTGATAGGGACCCTTCCCTCTCTCTATCACTGATAGGGACCCCACCCACTGCTAGAGTT
TGGCTCCGTCTCTATCACTGATAGGGATCTTTCGTCATCTCTATCACTGATAGGGAGCCTCGCCTTTCTC
TATCACTGATAGGGATAATATGCATTGCTAGAGCACCTGCGTTTCTCTATCACTGATAGGGAACCGCGAC
TCTCTCTATCACTGATAGGGATCGTCCCCAGTCTCTATCACTGATAGGGACTGCCTCCGCTGCTAGAGAC
CCCCTTGCTCTCTATCACAGATAGGGATTTCGTGTTCTCTCTATCACTGATAGGGACCGCTCACCTTCTC
TATAACTGATAGGGAACCCGGGCCTTGCTAGAGCCACTTCTTCTCCTTTCACTGATAGGGAGGCGCTGCA
TTCTCCGTGCTGTCTCTATCACTGATAGGGATCCCGGCCTTTGCTAGAGTTGGTATATCTCTCTATCACT
GATAGGGACTTCTATTCTTCTCTATCACTGATAGGGATGGTTCCGCTTCTCTATCACTGATAGGGACCCT
GCTCTGCTAGAGCTTCTTGCGGTCTATCACTGATAGGGAGATGCACAGCTCTCTATCACTGATAGGGACG
ACCTTGGGTCTCTATCACTGATAGGGACCTGTCATTCTGCTAGAGCTCCCTGCATTCTCTATCACTGATA
GGGACAGCGCTGAGTCTCTATCACTGATAGGGATCTCACCTTTTCTCTATCACTGATAGGGATTGATCTT
CTTGCTAGAGGACCCGTGTTTCTCTATCACTGATAGGGACCTCTGATTCTCTCTATCACTGATAGGGAGG
CTCGGGGTTCTCTATCACTGATAGGGACTTGTCACGATGCTAGAGTCGGGACCTGTCTCTATCACTGATA
GGGACCCCTGCCTCTCTCTATCACTGATAGGGTCTGCGTGCTCTCTATCACTGATAGGGATACCATGACG
TGCTAGAGCCCTGCGCGCTCTCTATCACTGATAGGGATCCATGCTCTTCTCTATCACTGATAGGGATTAC
GATCCCTCTCTATCACTGATAGGGACCAGGGTTTGTGCTAGAGTGCTGNAGCGTCTCTATCACTGATAGG
GATTTTCCTGTCTCTCTATCACTGATAGGGAATCTCCCCCCTCTCTATCACTGATAGGGAGCTTCTGCTA
TGCTAGAGTTTAGACCCATCTCTATCACTGATAGGGAACGATCGATTTCTCTATCACTGATAGGGACTTC
CTTGCCTCTCTATCACTGATAGGGAGCCCGCGGAGTGCTAGAGGCACCCCCTCTCTCTATCACTGATAGG
GAGCGTGACGGCTCTCTATCACTGATAGGGACCTATATTCTCTCTATCACTGATAAGGACCCTCCCAGTG
CTAGAGTTCCTTTTTCTCTCTATCACTGATAGGGATGGCCCCTACTCTCTATCACTGATAGGGAGCCCGT
CCGCTCTCTATCACTGATAGGGAGCCTCATGCTTGCTAGAGATTGTCTGTATCTCTATCACTGATAGGGA
GTGTTACGCCTCTCTATCACTGATAGGGATGGCCTGTGTTCTCTATCACTGATAGGGATCCATCCCACTG
CTAGAGCGATGTCCCCTCTCTACCACTGATAGGGACTCATATCGTCTCTATCACTGATAGGGACTTATCT
CGTCTCTATCACTCATAGGGATTCCCCTCGATGCTAGAGGCGCCCACACTCTCTATCACTGATAGGGAAC
GTGAATGTTCTCTATCACTGATAGGGAAATTCTTTAGTCTCTATCACTGATAGGGATCCGCACTTCTGCT
AGAGTTCAAACGTGTCTCTATCACTGATAGGGACCGTGATGCGTCTCTATCACTGATAGGGAGTCTTAAC
TCTCTCTATCACTGATAGGGACTCTCCCGTTTGCTAGAGCCCTCTGAGATCTCTATCACTGATAGGGAGC
TCTGTAGCTCTCTATCACTGATAGGGATTTTCCCGCTTCTCTATCACTGATAGGGAGCACTTTACGTGCT
AGAGTCCTGCGTGCTCTCTATCACTGATAGGGAGCCCCTCTCCTCTCTATCACTGATAGGGAACCCGTAT
TTTCTCTATCAAGGGAGCCCATTGACTGCTAGAGATTTCGTCCTTCTCTATCACTGAGTCGCTTTTCTCT
CTATCACTGATAGGGAAGTCCTTTCTTCTCTATCACTGATAGGGAGTAAACCTCTGCTAGAGCATGTTTG
CCTCTCTATCACTGATAGGGAACGCTGGCTTTCTCTATCACTGATAGGGATTCACGCACCTCTCTATCAC
TGATAGGGAGGTTCGCTTTTGCTAGAGCCTCTATGTATCTCTATCACTGATAGGAGGCCCTCCCGTCTCT
ATCACTGATAGGGATATTCACCGATCTCTATCACTGATAGGGATCCTTACGCGTGCTAGAGCTGCCCTGT
CTCTCTATCACTGATAGGGACTTGCGCTCTCTCTANCACTGNTAGGNATGCTTTCTTGTCTCTATCACTG
ATAGGAACTCTTAGTCTGCTAGAGTTCCGATCGCTCTCTATCACTGATAGGGATCCATCCTTTTCTCTAT
CACTGATAGGGACCTCCCCTTCTCTCTATCACTGATAGGGATGGACCTGCTTGCTAGAGCTGGACCTCGT
CTCTATCACTGATAGGGATGCGCCCCACTCTCTATCACTGATAGGGATCCTCTCCTTTCTCTATCACTGA
TAGGGAATCGCTTCGCTGCTAGAGTCCAACGCTTTCTCTATCACTGATAGGGATGTATCCCCCTCTCTAT
CACTGATAGGGAGTGCCTCTGATCTCTATCACTGATAGGGACTCCTCTCTTTGCTAGAGCCGCTCCTCAC
TGATAGGGAGTCATTCGCCTCTCTATCACTGATAGGGACTTTTCAGCTTCTCTACCACTGATAGGGAACT
TTTCCGGTGCTAGAGTTGAATCCATCTCTATCACTATAGGGATCATGCTTTGGCTCTATCACTGATAGGG
ATACTTATTCTTCTCTATCACGGATAGGGACCCTTCCCTGCTAGAGACTCTATTTTTCTCTATCACTGAT
AGGGACTGATAACCCTCTCTATCACTGATAGGGAGCTCCTCACCTCTCTATCACTGATAGGGACTTGATT
TTCTGCTAGAGCATGCCATTTTCTCTATCACTGATAGGGATTTGCCCAGTTCTCTATACTGATAGGGACT
GGCTATCCTCTCTATCACTGATAGGGACCTGTATCGTTGCTAGAGTGAGTCCCCTTCTCTATCACTGATA
GGGATTCCCCTCGCTCTCTATCACTGATAGGGCCTCCCCCTATCTCTATCACTGATAGGGACGTACCCCC
TTGCTAGAGCTCTTCTCCCTCTCTATCACTGATAGGGATTCCTCTCTATCTCTATCACTGATAGGGAACT
ACATACTCTCTATCACTGATAGGGACCCCCAACTCTGCTAGAGGCCGCTATGATCTCTATCACTGATAGG
GATTGCCATATTTCTCTATCACTGATAGGGAATTCTGATCCTCTCTATCACTGATGGGGATTCCGTCTCT
GCTAGAGCCTCTGCCATTCTCTATCACTGATAGGGAACTACTTCCTTCTCTATCACTGATAGGGACCACT
GGATTTCTCTATCCTGATAGGGACTTCAAAGCCTGCTAGAGTCTACTGCGTTCTCTATCACTGATAGGGA
TCCGTTTTACTCTCTATCACTGATAGGGATTCCACACCTCCCTCTATCACTGATAGGGACTCTCGTCTTT
GCTAGAGCGTATTACCTTCTCCATCACTGATAGGGACCCCCTTTAGTCTCTATCACTGATAGGGATCCAA
CTCCATCTCTATCACGTGATAGGGACCCCCGCCAGTGCTAGATTAGGTGGCGGTACTTGGGTCGATATCA
AAGTGCATCACTTCTTCCCGTATGCCCAACTTTGTATAGAGAGCCACTGCGGGATCGTCACCGTAATCTG
CTTGCACGTAGATCACATAAGCACCAAGCGCGTTGGCCTCATGCTTGAGGAGATTGATGAGCGCGGTGGC
AATGCCCTGCCTCCGGTGCTCGCCGGAGACTGCGAGATCATAGATATAGATCTCACTACGCGGCTGCTCA
AACCTGGGCAGAACGTAAGCCGCGAGAGCGCCAACAACCGCTTCTTGGTCGAAGGCAGCAAGCGCGATGA
ATGTCTTACTACGGAGCAAGTTCCCGAGGTAATCGGAGTCCGGCTGATGTTGGGAGTAGGTGGCTACGTC
TCCGAACTCACGACCGAAAAGATCAAGAGCAGCCCGCATGGATTTGACTTGGTCAGGGCCGAGCCTACAT
GTGCGAATGATGCCCATACTTGAGCCACCTAACTTTGTTTTAGGGCGACTGCCCTGCTGCGTAACATCGT
TGCTGCTGCGTAACATCGTTGCTGCTCCATAACATCAAACATCGACCCACGGCGTAACGCGCTTGCTGCT
TGGATGCCCGAGGCATAGACTGTACAAAAAAACAGTCATAACAAGCCATGAAAACCGCCACTGCGCCGTT
ACCACCGCTGCGTTCGGTCAAGGTTCTGGACCAGTTGCGTGAGCGCATACGCTACTTGCATTACAGTTTA
CGAACCGAACAGGCGCTAGATAGTCTCTCATCTCTATCACGATAGGGAAGTGCCCCTGTCTCTATCACTG
ATAGGGAACTTCTTGTCTCTCTATCACTGATAGGGACCGCATTTTTTGCTAGAGGCCCCCATCTTCTCTA
TCACTGATAGGGAATGCGCCCTCTCTCTATCACTGGTAGGGACCCCCCCTTTTCTCTATCACTGATAGGG
ATCTTTGCGCGTGCTAGAGATTCCCCCGCTCTCTATCACTGATAGGGATTCCTCCCCTTCTCTATCACTG
ATAGGGACCTGCTGCGTTCTCTATCACTGATAGGGAGCACCCGCGTGCTAGAGTGCCAGTACCTCTCTAT
CACTGATAGGGAATTGTCCCTTTCTCTATCACTGATAGGGAAGTTTTTCCATCTCTATCACTGATAGGGA
TGTCATGCCTTGCTAGAGTCTATATTTATCTCTATCACTGATAGGGAGTCCCCCTCATCTCTATCACTGA
TAGGGATACGTCCCGATCTCTATCACTGATAGGGTCTCGCTCTCTTGCTAGAGTGCCCGGTTTTCTCTAT
CACTGATAGGGACGGAACGCCGTCTCTATCACTGATAGGGACGCTATCTCTCTCTATCACTGATAGGGAC
CCCCATGCCTGCTAGAGTGGCTTCTTTTCTCTATCACTGATAGGGACTGCACGTCGTCTCTATCACTGAT
AGGGATTCCGCCGCTTCTCTATCACTGATAGGGACACGCGGCCGTGCTAGAGTGATGCGTTTTCTCTATC
ACTGATAGGGACCTCCCCTGCTCTCTATCACTGATAGGGATACCACTCCTTCTCTATCACTGATAGGGAT
TTGTTTCGTTGCTAGAGCACTAGGGGGTCTCTATCACTGATAGGGACCCTGCTAGGTCTCTATCACTGAT
AGGGAAGAGCGTTTATCTCTATCACTGATAGGGATTCCCCCGTCTGCTAGAGGGCCCTTCCCTCTCTATC
ACTGATAGGGGTGGTCTGCTCTCTCTACCACAGATAGGGATCAACAACTTTCTCTATCACTGATAGGGAA
CTGCTACTTTGCTAGAGTGTGGCCCTTTCTCTATCACTGATAGGGAACCATCTCTTTCTCTATCACTGAT
AGGGATATTCTGGTTTCTCTATCACTTAGGGACAGCTACCACTGCTAGAGTCCCAGGCCCTCTCTATCAC
TGATAGGGAACGACCTTACTCTCTATCACTGATAGGGAGTTCCCCCTTTCTCTATCCTGATAGGGATCGT
CCATACTGCTAGAGGCTGCCCTCCTCTCTATCACTATAGGGATCCCCCTCATTCTCTATCACTGATAGGG
ATGTGGTCTCCTCTCTATCACTGATAGGGATCTCCGCCGTTGCTAGAGTGCCCGCGCCTCTCTATCACTG
ATAGGGATATGCGTGCTTCTCTATCACTGATAGGGAGCCATTGCCTTCTCTATCACTGATAGGGATTATT
CCTTCTGCTAGAGCTACTATTCTTCTCTATCACTGATAGGGACCCCCGGCGCTCTCTATCACTGATAGGG
AGGCATCGCCCTCTCTATCACTGATAGGGACCCCCTGGCTTGCTAGAGATGCGTTACCTCTCTATCACTG
ATAGGGACCGGCCCTTTTCTCTATCACTGATAGGGAGCCGCCTCTCTCTCTATCACTGATAGGGATCATT
TANGCTGCTAGAGTGCTGCTTCCTCTCTACCACTGATAGGGACGCTTTTATATCTCTATCACTGATAGGG
ATTTTGGCCCTTCTCTATCACTGAGAGGGACGTTTGGCCCTGCTAGAGCTCCCCGCCCTCTCTATCACTG
ATAGGGATTCCTGATAGGGACCTGCCGCGCTCTCTATCACTGATAGGGACGTTGGCACCTGCTAGAGCGC
TCTACCCTCTCTATCACTGATAGGGACCCTGTGCTTTCTCTATCACTGATAGGACTCAGGCCTCTCTCTA
TCACTGATAGGGACATCCCCCCGTGCTAGAGACTCTTTTTCGTCTCTATCACTGATAGGGACTCTCCGGA
ATCTCTATCACTGGTAGGGACGTTTGTCTCTCTCTATCACTGATAGGGACTAGTTGCAATGCTAGAGTCT
CCCCGCCTCTCTATCACTGATAGGGACTTTTTTCCCTCTCTATCACTGATAGGGATTTTCGTTGTTCTCT
ATCACTGATAGGGATACCTCACCTGCTAGAGTTTTTAACGGTCTCTATCACTGATAGGGAGTCGGCTCGC
TCTCTATCACTGATAGGGATTTATATGACTCTCTATCACTGATAGGGATTAGCTCCCCTGCTAGAGATTA
TAAGGCTCTCTATCACTGATAGGGATCCCCCCTCGTCTCTATCACTAATAGGGATCACTCCGCGTCTCTA
TCACTGATAGGGAGTCGCTCTCATGCTAGAGTCCGTCTCTTTCTCTATCACTGATAGGGACTTAGCACTC
TCTCTATCACTGATAGGGAGCTTACTTCCTCTCTATCACTGATAGGGACGCCTCTCTCTGCTAGAGTACC
TTCCACTCTCTATCACTGATAGGGATACATCTTCCTCCCTATCACTGATAGGGACGTGNATAATTCTCTA
TCACTATAGGGATAGCGGCCTCTGCTAGAGCCTACCATTCTCTCTATCACTGATAGGGACCTTCTCCACG
TCTCTATCACTGATAGGGACCTCCTCTCTTCTCTATCACTGATAGGGACACGGCTCCGTGCTAGAGTCCC
CGCGGTTCTCTATCACTGATAGGGATTTAAACCGCTCTCTATCACTGATAGGGATGTCTCCCGGTCTCNA
TCNCTNATAGGGATCAGACTCCATGCTAGAGCCTCCTTACNTNTCNATCACTGATAGGGATCCGCCNGNG
TCTCTATCANTGATAGGGAACCGCCNCCATCTCTATCACTGATAGGGATGGNCCCCATNGCTAGAGTTAT
CCCTTGTCTCTATCACTGATNGGGATGGCTCTTCGTCTCTATCACTGATAGGGAGNTCTGCGCTCTNTCT
ATCNACTGATAGGGACTANAGACCCTGCTANAGAGTAGCCCCCTCNCTATCNCTGATAGGGACACCCGAG
ATTCTCTATCNCTGAGGGATTCNTNAGTGTCTCTNTCNCTGATAGGGANNACACTTCATGNTAGAGTGNT
GATCTGTCTCTATCNCTGATAGGGACATCTCCCCCTCTCTATCNCTGAGGGACCTCTNACTTTCTCTGTC
ACTGATAGGGACNACTCTTTCTGCTAGAGTCTCTCTCCATCTCTATCACTGATAGGGACTCGGCTTTATC
TCTATCACTGATAGGGACGGTCCCGTCTCTCTATCACTGATAGGGANTGNGCCCNCTGCTAGAGCCAGCT
CGCTTCTCTATCACTGATAGGGAACATTTCGGCTCTCTATCACTGATAGGGAGGCCCCGCATTCTCTATC
ACTGATAGGGATTCTCGGCCCTGCTAGAGATGCACCCCGTCTCTATCACTGATAGGGATAGTCCGCAGTC
TCTATCACTGATAGGGATGCGTTCTGTTCTCTATCACTGTAGGGACCATTGCTAGAGTTGTCCCTTCTCT
CTATCACTGATAGGGACTCCGGCGTCTCTCTATCACTGATAGGGACAAGCGCGCCTCTCTATCACTGATA
GGGACCGTCTCCCCTGCTAGAGCTTCGTCCCTTCTCTATCACTGATAGGGATCCATCCTGTTCTCTATCA
CTGATAGGATCTATAGGTCTCTCTATCACTGATAGGGACCTTCCCTTCTGCTAGAGCTGGCCCCATTCTC
TATCACTGATAGGGACCGTCTCCTTTCTCTATCACTGATAGGGACCACCTGTCTCTCTATCACTGATAGG
GACCCCCTCGCTTGCTAGAGCGATTACCTTTCTCTATCACTGATAGGGACCTTCCGTCGTCTCTATCACT
GATAGGGATCTCCTGTTCTCTCTATCACTGATAGGGACCCTGCCCGCTGCTAGAGCCACACACTGTCTTT
ATCACTGATAGGGACCTCCCCACTTCTCTATCACTGATAGGGACGCGCAAGATAGGGACCCGCCTCCGTG
CTAGAGTCCCACTTCGTCTCTATCACTGATAGGGATCCTTTCCCCTCTCTATCACTGATAGGGACGGTTC
GTCTTCTCTATCACTGATAGGACCNCCCTGCTAGCCTCGAGGGGGGGCCCGGTACCCAGCTTTTGTTCCC
TTTAGTGAGGGTTAATTCCGAGCTTGGCGTAATCATGGTCATAGCTGTTTCCTGTGTGAAATTGTTATCC
GCTCACAATTCCACACAACATAGGAGCCGGAAGCATAAAGTGTAAAGCCTGGGGTGCCTAATGAGTGAGG
TAACTCACATTAATTGCGTTGCGCTCACTGCCCGCTTTCCAGTCGGGAAACCTGTCGTGCCAGCTGCATT
AATGAATCGGCCAACGCGCGGGGAGAGGCGGTTTGCGTATTGGGCGCTCTTCCGCTTCCTCGCTCACTGA
CTCGCTGCGCTCGGTCGTTCGGCTGCGGCGAGCGGTATCAGCTCACTCAAAGGCGGTAATACGGTTATCC
ACAGAATCAGGGGATAACGCAGGAAAGAACATGTGAGCAAAAGGCCAGCAAAAGGCCAGGAACCGTAAAA
AGGCCGCGTTGCTGGCGTTTTTCCATAGGCTCGGCCCCCCTGACGAGCATCACAAAAATCGACGCTCAAG
TCAGAGGTGGCGAAACCCGACAGGACTATAAAGATACCAGGCGTTCCCCCCTGGAAGCTCCCTCGTGCGC
TCTCCTGTTCCGACCCTGCCGCTTACCGGATACCTGTCCGCCTTTCTCCCTTCGGGAAGCGTGGCGCTTT
CTCAATGCTCACGCTGTAGGTATCTCAGTTCGGTGTAGGTCGTTCGCTCCAAGCTGGGCTGTGTGCACGA
ACCCCCCGTTCAGCCCGACCGCTGCGCCTTATCCGGTAACTATCGTCTTGAGTCCAACCCGGTAAGACAC
GACTTATCGCCACTGGCAGCAGCCACTGGTAACAGGATTAGCAGAGCGAGGTATGTAGGCGGTGCTACAG
AGTTCTTGAAGTGGTGGCCTAACTACGGCTACACTAGAAGGACAGTATTTGGTATCTGCGCTCTGCTGAA
GCCAGTTACCTTCGGAAAAAGAGTTGGTAGCTCTTGATCCGGCAAACAAACCACCGCTGGTAGCGGTGGT
TTTTTTGTTTGCAAGCAGCAGATTACGCGCAGAAAAAAAGGATCTCAAGAAGATCCTTTGATCTTTTCTA
CGGGGTCTGACGCTCAGTGGAACGAAAACTCACGTTAAGGGATTTTGGTCATGAGATTATCAAAAAGGAT
CTTCACCTAGATCCTTTTAAATTAAAAATGAAGTTTTAAATCAATCTAAAGTATATATGAGTAAACTTGG
TCTGACAGTTACCAATGCTTAATCAGTGAGGCACCTATCTCAGCGATCTGTCTATTTCGTTCATCCATAG
TTGCCTGACTGCCCGTCGTGTAGATAACTACGATACGGGAGGGCTTACCATCTGGCCCCAGTGCTGCAAT
GATACCGCGAGACCCACGCTCACCGGCTCCAGATTTATCAGCAATAAACCAGCCAGCCGGAAGGGCCGAG
CGCAGAAGTGGTCCTGCAACTTTATCCGCCTCCATCCAGTCTATTAATTGTTGCCGGGAAGCTAGAGTAA
GTAGTTCGCCAGTTAATAGTTTGCGCAACGTTGTTGCCATTGCTACAGGCATCGTGGTGTCACGCTCGTC
GTTTGGTATGGCTTCATTCAGCTCCGGTTCCCAACGATCAAGGCGAGTTACATGATCCCCCATGTTGTGA
AAAAAAGCGGTTAGCTCCTTCGGTCCTCCGATCGTTGTCAGAAGTAAGTTGGCCGCAGTGTTATCACTCA
TGGTTATGGCAGCACTGCATAATTCTCTTACTGTCATGCCATCCGTAAGATGCTTTTCTGTGACTGGTGA
GTACTCAACCAAGTCATTCTGAGAATAGTGTATGCGGCGACCGAGTTGCTCTTGCCCGGCGTCAATACGG
GATAATACCGCGCCACATAGCAGAACTTTAAAAGTGCTCATCATTGGAAAACGTTCTTCGGGGCGAAAAC
TCTCAAGGATCTTACCGCTGTTGAGATCCAGTTCGATGTAACCCACTCGTGCACCCAACTGATCTTCAGC
ATCTTTTACTTTCACCAGCGTTTCTGGGTGAGCAAAAACAGGAAGGCAAAATGCCGCAAAAAAGGGAATA
AGGGCGACACGGAAATGTTGAATACTCATACTCTTCCTTTTTCAATATTATTGAAGCATTTATCAGGGTT
ATTGTCTCATGAGCGGATACATATTTGAATGTATTTAGAAAAATAAACAAATAGGGGTTCCGCGCACATT
TCCCCGAAAAGTGCCACCTGACGTCTTATTATCATGACATTAACCTATAAAAATAGGCGTATCACGAGGC
CCTTTCGTC
