>Addgene plasmid #44754 | PRS303-240xtetO | addgene partial sequence | sequence record 66980 | M13pUC-fwd 5'-CCCAGTCACGACGTTGTAAAACG-3'
ATACGACTCACTATAGGGCGAATTGGAGCTCCACCGCGGTGGCGGCCGCTTTCAAGTAGTTCACAAAGAG
ACTCAAACTGAGATCATGGAGACGTCGGCAAGCAATTGATTGTTAGTTGTTATCAAAACTCATTAGCTTC
GGTAAAACTACATAGATTGAAAATCAGTAGTAACATACAACGTCGTTTGCATGGGGTTACAAACCGACCA
ACCTGATGCTTTCAAAGATTCTTTACTTACTGGTTCACAGTGGCCAAGAAGCATATAAATCTGTACTTTG
CAGTAAAAAACAGATGATATTGCTCATTCCCAGCGATTGGGCGCGCCATTTTGACATATACTGATATGGA
CCTCTTGTTTCGTATAAATCGCTATTTATTTCCCCAGATAACTAAAGAAAATCCTTCAACCCAGCGTTCT
ATATTACTATATTCTCAACCCGCCGTTTTCCTGCTGTGCGATAATTCTCATTCAATACTACCATTTCAAA
CCTAGAAAAGGGTGTCTTTATTAAAACTGTAAGAAAATTTTATCATGAACTCTGATGAAAAGTCTTCGGA
AGATCAACTTTTTGATTTTTCAAAAATGAAAGAAACTGTTGTCTCCATTTATGGCCTCATATCTGAATCT
AGAGTACGTCCGTCTCTCTATCACTGATAGGGATTGCTAGATTTCTCTATCACTGATAGGGACACGTCGC
CCTCTCTATCACTGATAGGGATGGCCGGCCGTGCTAGAGGGGCGGTGCTTCTCTATCACTGATAGGGACT
TTCACTCTTCTCTATCACTGATAGGGATGATCAACGTTCTCTATCACTGATAGGGATCCCCACTCTTGCT
AGAGTGGTCTCACCTCTCTATCACTGACAGGGACCTCTCTTCCTCTCTATCA
