>Addgene plasmid #44754 | PRS303-240xtetO | addgene partial sequence | sequence record 67067 | pRS-marker 5'-cggcatcagagcagattgta-3'
AGCTTGGTGAGCGCTAGGAGTCACTGCCAGGTATCGTTTGAACACGGCATTAGTCAGGGAAGTCATAACA
CAGTCCTTTCCCGCAATTTTCTTTTTCTATTACTCTTGGCCTCCTCTAGTACACTCTATATTTTTTTATG
CCTCGGTAATGATTTTCATTTTTTTTTTTCCACCTAGCGGATGACTCTTTTTTTTTCTTAGCGATTGGCA
TTATCACATAATGAATTATACATTATATAAAGTAATGTGATTTCTTCGAAGAATATACTAAAAAATGAGC
AGGCAAGATAAACGAAGGCAAAGATGACAGAGCAGAAAGCCCTAGTAAAGCGTATTACAAATGAAACCAA
GATTCAGATTGCGATCTCTTTAAAGGGTGGTCCCCTAGCGATAGAGCACTCGATCTTCCCAGAAAAAGAG
GCAGAAGCAGTAGCAGAACAGGCCACACAATCGCAAGTGATTAACGTCCACACAGGTATAGGGTTTCTGG
ACCATATGATACATGCTCTGGCCAAGCATTCCGGCTGGTCGCTAATCGTTGAGTGCATTGGTGACTTACA
CATAGACGACCATCACACCACTGAAGACTGCGGGATTGCTCTCGGTCAAGCTTTTAAAGAGGCCCTAGGG
GCCGTGCGTGGAGTAAAAAGGTTTGGATCAGGATTTGCGCCTTTGGATGAGGCACTTTCCAGAGCGGTGG
TAGATCTTTCGAACAGGCCGTACGCAGTTGTCGAACTTGGTTTGCAAAGGGAGAAAGTAGGAGATCTCTC
TTGCGAGATGATCCCGCATTTTCTTGAAAGCTTTGCAGAGGCTAGCAGAATTAC
